>Addgene plasmid #116410 | pHAGE-IDH1-R132C | addgene full sequence | sequence record 240256 | Addgene NGS Result
TGGAAGGGCTAATTCACTCCCAAAGAAGACAAGATATCCTTGATCTGTGGATCTACCACACACAAGGCTA
CTTCCCTGATTAGCAGAACTACACACCAGGGCCAGGGGTCAGATATCCACTGACCTTTGGATGGTGCTAC
AAGCTAGTACCAGTTGAGCCAGATAAGGTAGAAGAGGCCAATAAAGGAGAGAACACCAGCTTGTTACACC
CTGTGAGCCTGCATGGGATGGATGACCCGGAGAGAGAAGTGTTAGAGTGGAGGTTTGACAGCCGCCTAGC
ATTTCATCACGTGGCCCGAGAGCTGCATCCGGAGTACTTCAAGAACTGCTGATATCGAGCTTGCTACAAG
GGACTTTCCGCTGGGGACTTTCCAGGGAGGCGTGGCCTGGGCGGGACTGGGGAGTGGCGAGCCCTCAGAT
CCTGCATATAAGCAGCTGCTTTTTGCCTGTACTGGGTCTCTCTGGTTAGACCAGATCTGAGCCTGGGAGC
TCTCTGGCTAACTAGGGAACCCACTGCTTAAGCCTCAATAAAGCTTGCCTTGAGTGCTTCAAGTAGTGTG
TGCCCGTCTGTTGTGTGACTCTGGTAACTAGAGATCCCTCAGACCCTTTTAGTCAGTGTGGAAAATCTCT
AGCAGTGGCGCCCGAACAGGGACTTGAAAGCGAAAGGGAAACCAGAGGAGCTCTCTCGACGCAGGACTCG
GCTTGCTGAAGCGCGCACGGCAAGAGGCGAGGGGCGGCGACTGGTGAGTACGCCAAAAATTTTGACTAGC
GGAGGCTAGAAGGAGAGAGATGGGTGCGAGAGCGTCAGTATTAAGCGGGGGAGAATTAGATCGCGATGGG
AAAAAATTCGGTTAAGGCCAGGGGGAAAGAAAAAATATAAATTAAAACATATAGTATGGGCAAGCAGGGA
GCTAGAACGATTCGCAGTTAATCCTGGCCTGTTAGAAACATCAGAAGGCTGTAGACAAATACTGGGACAG
CTACAACCATCCCTTCAGACAGGATCAGAAGAACTTAGATCATTATATAATACAGTAGCAACCCTCTATT
GTGTGCATCAAAGGATAGAGATAAAAGACACCAAGGAAGCTTTAGACAAGATAGAGGAAGAGCAAAACAA
AAGTAAGACCACCGCACAGCAAGCGGCCGGCCGCTGATCTTCAGACCTGGAGGAGGAGATATGAGGGACA
ATTGGAGAAGTGAATTATATAAATATAAAGTAGTAAAAATTGAACCATTAGGAGTAGCACCCACCAAGGC
AAAGAGAAGAGTGGTGCAGAGAGAAAAAAGAGCAGTGGGAATAGGAGCTTTGTTCCTTGGGTTCTTGGGA
GCAGCAGGAAGCACTATGGGCGCAGCGTCAATGACGCTGACGGTACAGGCCAGACAATTATTGTCTGGTA
TAGTGCAGCAGCAGAACAATTTGCTGAGGGCTATTGAGGCGCAACAGCATCTGTTGCAACTCACAGTCTG
GGGCATCAAGCAGCTCCAGGCAAGAATCCTGGCTGTGGAAAGATACCTAAAGGATCAACAGCTCCTGGGG
ATTTGGGGTTGCTCTGGAAAACTCATTTGCACCACTGCTGTGCCTTGGAATGCTAGTTGGAGTAATAAAT
CTCTGGAACAGATTTGGAATCACACGACCTGGATGGAGTGGGACAGAGAAATTAACAATTACACAAGCTT
AATACACTCCTTAATTGAAGAATCGCAAAACCAGCAAGAAAAGAATGAACAAGAATTATTGGAATTAGAT
AAATGGGCAAGTTTGTGGAATTGGTTTAACATAACAAATTGGCTGTGGTATATAAAATTATTCATAATGA
TAGTAGGAGGCTTGGTAGGTTTAAGAATAGTTTTTGCTGTACTTTCTATAGTGAATAGAGTTAGGCAGGG
ATATTCACCATTATCGTTTCAGACCCACCTCCCAACCCCGAGGGGACCCGACAGGCCCGAAGGAATAGAA
GAAGAAGGTGGAGAGAGAGACAGAGACAGATCCATTCGATTAGTGAACGGATCTCGACGGTATCGCCGAA
TTCACAAATGGCAGTATTCATCCACAATTTTAAAAGAAAAGGGGGGATTGGGGGGTACAGTGCAGGGGAA
AGAATAGTAGACATAATAGCAACAGACATACAAACTAAAGAATTACAAAAACAAATTACAAAAATTCAAA
ATTTTCGGGTTTATTACAGGGACAGCAGAGATCCAGTTTGGACTAGTCGTGAGGCTCCGGTGCCCGTCAG
TGGGCAGAGCGCACATCGCCCACAGTCCCCGAGAAGTTGGGGGGAGGGGTCGGCAATTGAACCGGTGCCT
AGAGAAGGTGGCGCGGGGTAAACTGGGAAAGTGATGTCGTGTACTGGCTCCGCCTTTTTCCCGAGGGTGG
GGGAGAACCGTATATAAGTGCAGTAGTCGCCGTGAACGTTCTTTTTCGCAACGGGTTTGCCGCCAGAACA
CAGGTAAGTGCCGTGTGTGGTTCCCGCGGGCCTGGCCTCTTTACGGGTTATGGCCCTTGCGTGCCTTGAA
TTACTTCCACCTGGCTGCAGTACGTGATTCTTGATCCCGAGCTTCGGGTTGGAAGTGGGTGGGAGAGTTC
GAGGCCTTGCGCTTAAGGAGCCCCTTCGCCTCGTGCTTGAGTTGAGGCCTGGCCTGGGCGCTGGGGCCGC
CGCGTGCGAATCTGGTGGCACCTTCGCGCCTGTCTCGCTGCTTTCGATAAGTCTCTAGCCATTTAAAATT
TTTGATGACCTGCTGCGACGCTTTTTTTCTGGCAAGATAGTCTTGTAAATGCGGGCCAAGATCTGCACAC
TGGTATTTCGGTTTTTGGGGCCGCGGGCGGCGACGGGGCCCGTGCGTCCCAGCGCACATGTTCGGCGAGG
CGGGGCCTGCGAGCGCGGCCACCGAGAATCGGACGGGGGTAGTCTCAAGCTGGCCGGCCTGCTCTGGTGC
CTGGCCTCGCGCCGCCGTGTATCGCCCCGCCCTGGGCGGCAAGGCTGGCCCGGTCGGCACCAGTTGCGTG
AGCGGAAAGATGGCCGCTTCCCGGCCCTGCTGCAGGGAGCTCAAAATGGAGGACGCGGCGCTCGGGAGAG
CGGGCGGGTGAGTCACCCACACAAAGGAAAAGGGCCTTTCCGTCCTCAGCCGTCGCTTCATGTGACTCCA
CGGAGTACCGGGCGCCGTCCAGGCACCTCGATTAGTTCTCGAGCTTTTGGAGTACGTCGTCTTTAGGTTG
GGGGGAGGGGTTTTATGCGATGGAGTTTCCCCACACTGAGTGGGTGGAGACTGAAGTTAGGCCAGCTTGG
CACTTGATGTAATTCTCCTTGGAATTTGCCCTTTTTGAGTTTGGATCTTGGTTCATTCTCAAGCCTCAGA
CAGTGGTTCAAAGTTTTTTTCTTCCATTTCAGGTGTCGTGAAGCGGCCCTGCAGATATCAACAAGTTTGT
ACAAAAAAGCAGGCACCATGTCCAAAAAAATCAGTGGCGGTTCTGTGGTAGAGATGCAAGGAGATGAAAT
GACACGAATCATTTGGGAATTGATTAAAGAGAAACTCATTTTTCCCTACGTGGAATTGGATCTACATAGC
TATGATTTAGGCATAGAGAATCGTGATGCCACCAACGACCAAGTCACCAAGGATGCTGCAGAAGCTATAA
AGAAGCATAATGTTGGCGTCAAATGTGCCACTATCACTCCTGATGAGAAGAGGGTTGAGGAGTTCAAGTT
GAAACAAATGTGGAAATCACCAAATGGCACCATACGAAATATTCTGGGTGGCACGGTCTTCAGAGAAGCC
ATTATCTGCAAAAATATCCCCCGGCTTGTGAGTGGATGGGTAAAACCTATCATCATAGGTTGTCATGCTT
ATGGGGATCAATACAGAGCAACTGATTTTGTTGTTCCTGGGCCTGGAAAAGTAGAGATAACCTACACACC
AAGTGACGGAACCCAAAAGGTGACATACCTGGTACATAACTTTGAAGAAGGTGGTGGTGTTGCCATGGGG
ATGTATAATCAAGATAAGTCAATTGAAGATTTTGCACACAGTTCCTTCCAAATGGCTCTGTCTAAGGGTT
GGCCTTTGTATCTGAGCACCAAAAACACTATTCTGAAGAAATATGATGGGCGTTTTAAAGACATCTTTCA
GGAGATATATGACAAGCAGTACAAGTCCCAGTTTGAAGCTCAAAAGATCTGGTATGAGCATAGGCTCATC
GACGACATGGTGGCCCAAGCTATGAAATCAGAGGGAGGCTTCATCTGGGCCTGTAAAAACTATGATGGTG
ACGTGCAGTCGGACTCTGTGGCCCAAGGGTATGGCTCTCTCGGCATGATGACCAGCGTGCTGGTTTGTCC
AGATGGCAAGACAGTAGAAGCAGAGGCTGCCCACGGGACTGTAACCCGTCACTACCGCATGTACCAGAAA
GGACAGGAGACGTCCACCAATCCCATTGCTTCCATTTTTGCCTGGACCAGAGGGTTAGCCCACAGAGCAA
AGCTTGATAACAATAAAGAGCTTGCCTTCTTTGCAAATGCTTTGGAAGAAGTCTCTATTGAGACAATTGA
GGCTGGCTTCATGACCAAGGACTTGGCTGCTTGCATTAAAGGTTTACCCAATGTGCAACGTTCTGACTAC
TTGAATACATTTGAGTTCATGGATAAACTTGGAGAAAACTTGAAGATCAAACTAGCTCAGGCCAAACTTT
AGAACCCAGCTTTCTTGTACAAAGTGGTGATATCCAATTAACCCTCACTAAAGGATAGATTTAAGTGAAG
AGAGTTATCCCTATAGTGAGTCGTATTACCACCCAACTTTTCTATACAAAGTGGTTGATATCCAGCACAG
TGGCGGCCGCTCGAGTCTAGAGGGCCCGCGGTTCGAAGGTAAGCCTATCCCTAACCCTCTCCTCGGTCTC
GATTCTACGCGTACCGGTTAGTAATGAGATCCCTCCCCCCCCCCTAACGTTACTGGCCGAAGCCGCTTGG
AATAAGGCCGGTGTGCGTTTGTCTATATGTTATTTTCCACCATATTGCCGTCTTTTGGCAATGTGAGGGC
CCGGAAACCTGGCCCTGTCTTCTTGACGAGCATTCCTAGGGGTCTTTCCCCTCTCGCCAAAGGAATGCAA
GGTCTGTTGAATGTCGTGAAGGAAGCAGTTCCTCTGGAAGCTTCTTGAAGACAAACAACGTCTGTAGCGA
CCCTTTGCAGGCAGCGGAACCCCCCACCTGGCGACAGGTGCCTCTGCGGCCAAAAGCCACGTGTATAAGA
TACACCTGCAAAGGCGGCACAACCCCAGTGCCACGTTGTGAGTTGGATAGTTGTGGAAAGAGTCAAATGG
CTCTCCTCAAGCGTATTCAACAAGGGGCTGAAGGATGCCCAGAAGGTACCCCATTGTATGGGATCTGATC
TGGGGCCTCGGTGCACATGCTTTACATGTGTTTAGTCGAGGTTAAAAAAACGTCTAGGCCCCCCGAACCA
CGGGGACGTGGTTTTCCTTTGAAAAACACGATGATAATATGGCCACACATATGGTGAGCAAGGGCGAGGA
GCTGTTCACCGGGGTGGTGCCCATCCTGGTCGAGCTGGACGGCGACGTAAACGGCCACAAGTTCAGCGTG
TCCGGCGAGGGCGAGGGCGATGCCACCTACGGCAAGCTGACCCTGAAGTTCATCTGCACCACCGGCAAGC
TGCCCGTGCCCTGGCCCACCCTCGTGACCACCCTGACCTACGGCGTGCAGTGCTTCAGCCGCTACCCCGA
CCACATGAAGCAGCACGACTTCTTCAAGTCCGCCATGCCCGAAGGCTACGTCCAGGAGCGCACCATCTTC
TTCAAGGACGACGGCAACTACAAGACCCGCGCCGAGGTGAAGTTCGAGGGCGACACCCTGGTGAACCGCA
TCGAGCTGAAGGGCATCGACTTCAAGGAGGACGGCAACATCCTGGGGCACAAGCTGGAGTACAACTACAA
CAGCCACAACGTCTATATCATGGCCGACAAGCAGAAGAACGGCATCAAGGTGAACTTCAAGATCCGCCAC
AACATCGAGGACGGCAGCGTGCAGCTCGCCGACCACTACCAGCAGAACACCCCCATCGGCGACGGCCCCG
TGCTGCTGCCCGACAACCACTACCTGAGCACCCAGTCCGCCCTGAGCAAAGACCCCAACGAGAAGCGCGA
TCACATGGTCCTGCTGGAGTTCGTGACCGCCGCCGGGATCACTCTCGGCATGGACGAGCTGTACAAGTAA
ATCGATAGATCCTAATCAACCTCTGGATTACAAAATTTGTGAAAGATTGACTGGTATTCTTAACTATGTT
GCTCCTTTTACGCTATGTGGATACGCTGCTTTAATGCCTTTGTATCATGCTATTGCTTCCCGTATGGCTT
TCATTTTCTCCTCCTTGTATAAATCCTGGTTGCTGTCTCTTTATGAGGAGTTGTGGCCCGTTGTCAGGCA
ACGTGGCGTGGTGTGCACTGTGTTTGCTGACGCAACCCCCACTGGTTGGGGCATTGCCACCACCTGTCAG
CTCCTTTCCGGGACTTTCGCTTTCCCCCTCCCTATTGCCACGGCGGAACTCATCGCCGCCTGCCTTGCCC
GCTGCTGGACAGGGGCTCGGCTGTTGGGCACTGACAATTCCGTGGTGTTGTCGGGGAAATCATCGTCCTT
TCCTTGGCTGCTCGCCTGTGTTGCCACCTGGATTCTGCGCGGGACGTCCTTCTGCTACGTCCCTTCGGCC
CTCAATCCAGCGGACCTTCCTTCCCGCGGCCTGCTGCCGGCTCTGCGGCCTCTTCCGCGTCTTCGCCTTC
GCCCTCAGACGAGTCGGATCTCCCTTTGGGCCGCCTCCCCGCCTGAGATCCTTTAAGACCAATGACTTAC
AAGGCAGCTGTAGATCTTAGCCACTTTTTAAAAGAAAAGGGGGGACTGGAAGGGCTAATTCACTCCCAAC
GAAGACAAGATCTGCTTTTTGCTTGTACTGGGTCTCTCTGGTTAGACCAGATCTGAGCCTGGGAGCTCTC
TGGCTAACTAGGGAACCCACTGCTTAAGCCTCAATAAAGCTTGCCTTGAGTGCTTCAAGTAGTGTGTGCC
CGTCTGTTGTGTGACTCTGGTAACTAGAGATCCCTCAGACCCTTTTAGTCAGTGTGGAAAATCTCTAGCA
GTAGTAGTTCATGTCATCTTATTATTCAGTATTTATAACTTGCAAAGAAATGAATATCAGAGAGTGAGAG
GCCCGGGTTAATTAAGGAAAGGGCTAGATCATTCTTGAAGACGAAAGGGCCTCGTGATACGCCTATTTTT
ATAGGTTAATGTCATGATAATAATGGTTTCTTAGACGTCAGGTGGCACTTTTCGGGGAAATGTGCGCGGA
ACCCCTATTTGTTTATTTTTCTAAATACATTCAAATATGTATCCGCTCATGAGACAATAACCCTGATAAA
TGCTTCAATAATATTGAAAAAGGAAGAGTATGAGTATTCAACATTTCCGTGTCGCCCTTATTCCCTTTTT
TGCGGCATTTTGCCTTCCTGTTTTTGCTCACCCAGAAACGCTGGTGAAAGTAAAAGATGCTGAAGATCAG
TTGGGTGCACGAGTGGGTTACATCGAACTGGATCTCAACAGCGGTAAGATCCTTGAGAGTTTTCGCCCCG
AAGAACGTTTTCCAATGATGAGCACTTTTAAAGTTCTGCTATGTGGCGCGGTATTATCCCGTGTTGACGC
CGGGCAAGAGCAACTCGGTCGCCGCATACACTATTCTCAGAATGACTTGGTTGAGTACTCACCAGTCACA
GAAAAGCATCTTACGGATGGCATGACAGTAAGAGAATTATGCAGTGCTGCCATAACCATGAGTGATAACA
CTGCGGCCAACTTACTTCTGACAACGATCGGAGGACCGAAGGAGCTAACCGCTTTTTTGCACAACATGGG
GGATCATGTAACTCGCCTTGATCGTTGGGAACCGGAGCTGAATGAAGCCATACCAAACGACGAGCGTGAC
ACCACGATGCCTGTAGCAATGGCAACAACGTTGCGCAAACTATTAACTGGCGAACTACTTACTCTAGCTT
CCCGGCAACAATTAATAGACTGGATGGAGGCGGATAAAGTTGCAGGACCACTTCTGCGCTCGGCCCTTCC
GGCTGGCTGGTTTATTGCTGATAAATCTGGAGCCGGTGAGCGTGGGTCTCGCGGTATCATTGCAGCACTG
GGGCCAGATGGTAAGCCCTCCCGTATCGTAGTTATCTACACGACGGGGAGTCAGGCAACTATGGATGAAC
GAAATAGACAGATCGCTGAGATAGGTGCCTCACTGATTAAGCATTGGTAACTGTCAGACCAAGTTTACTC
ATATATACTTTAGATTGATTTAAAACTTCATTTTTAATTTAAAAGGATCTAGGTGAAGATCCTTTTTGAT
AATCTCATGACCAAAATCCCTTAACGTGAGTTTTCGTTCCACTGAGCGTCAGACCCCGTAGAAAAGATCA
AAGGATCTTCTTGAGATCCTTTTTTTCTGCGCGTAATCTGCTGCTTGCAAACAAAAAAACCACCGCTACC
AGCGGTGGTTTGTTTGCCGGATCAAGAGCTACCAACTCTTTTTCCGAAGGTAACTGGCTTCAGCAGAGCG
CAGATACCAAATACTGTTCTTCTAGTGTAGCCGTAGTTAGGCCACCACTTCAAGAACTCTGTAGCACCGC
CTACATACCTCGCTCTGCTAATCCTGTTACCAGTGGCTGCTGCCAGTGGCGATAAGTCGTGTCTTACCGG
GTTGGACTCAAGACGATAGTTACCGGATAAGGCGCAGCGGTCGGGCTGAACGGGGGGTTCGTGCACACAG
CCCAGCTTGGAGCGAACGACCTACACCGAACTGAGATACCTACAGCGTGAGCTATGAGAAAGCGCCACGC
TTCCCGAAGGGAGAAAGGCGGACAGGTATCCGGTAAGCGGCAGGGTCGGAACAGGAGAGCGCACGAGGGA
GCTTCCAGGGGGAAACGCCTGGTATCTTTATAGTCCTGTCGGGTTTCGCCACCTCTGACTTGAGCGTCGA
TTTTTGTGATGCTCGTCAGGGGGGCGGAGCCTATGGAAAAACGCCAGCAACGCGGCCTTTTTACGGTTCC
TGGCCTTTTGCTGGCCTTTTGCTCACATGTTCTTTCCTGCGTTATCCCCTGATTCTGTGGATAACCGTAT
TACCGCCTTTGAGTGAGCTGATACCGCTCGCCGCAGCCGAACGACCGAGCGCAGCGAGTCAGTGAGCGAG
GAAGCGGAAGAGCGCCCAATACGCAAACCGCCTCTCCCCGCGCGTTGGCCGATTCATTAATGCAGCAAGC
TCATGGCTGACTAATTTTTTTTATTTATGCAGAGGCCGAGGCCGCCTCGGCCTCTGAGCTATTCCAGAAG
TAGTGAGGAGGCTTTTTTGGAGGCCTAGGCTTTTGCAAAAAGCTCCCCGTGGCACGACAGGTTTCCCGAC
TGGAAAGCGGGCAGTGAGCGCAACGCAATTAATGTGAGTTAGCTCACTCATTAGGCACCCCAGGCTTTAC
ACTTTATGCTTCCGGCTCGTATGTTGTGTGGAATTGTGAGCGGATAACAATTTCACACAGGAAACAGCTA
TGACATGATTACGAATTTCACAAATAAAGCATTTTTTTCACTGCATTCTAGTTGTGGTTTGTCCAAACTC
ATCAATGTATCTTATCATGTCTGGATCAACTGGATAACTCAAGCTAACCAAAATCATCCCAAACTTCCCA
CCCCATACCCTATTACCACTGCCAATTACCTGTGGTTTCATTTACTCTAAACCTGTGATTCCTCTGAATT
ATTTTCATTTTAAAGAAATTGTATTTGTTAAATATGTACTACAAACTTAGTAGT
Features (pLannotate 1.2.2; 30 found; start..end, strand, type, name):
    377..634     +  LTR            5' LTR (truncated): truncated 5' long terminal repeat (LTR) from HIV-1
    681..806     +  misc_feature   HIV-1 Ψ: packaging signal of human immunodeficiency virus type 1
    790..1128    +  CDS            HIV-1 gag (fragment): gag protein from human immunodeficiency virus 1; gag
   1303..1536    +  misc_feature   RRE: The Rev response element (RRE) of HIV-1 allows for Rev-dependent mRNA export from the nucleus to the cytoplasm.
   1913..2013    +  CDS            Rev (fragment): human immunodeficiency virus 1 (HIV-1) Rev protein; rev; enhances nuclear export of unspliced and incompletely spliced viral mRNAs
   2058..2175    +  misc_feature   cPPT/CTS: central polypurine tract and central termination sequence of HIV-1
   2223..3401    +  promoter       EF-1α promoter: strong constitutive promoter for human elongation factor EF-1α
   3422..3442    +  protein_bind   attB1: mutant version of attB; core recombination site for the Gateway® BP reaction BP Clonase™
   3448..4689    +  CDS            IDH1: IDHC_HUMAN - Also known as PICD. Experimental evidence at protein level: Swiss-Prot protein existence level 1. From Homo sapiens (Human).
   4694..4718    -  protein_bind   attB2: mutant version of attB; recombination site for the Gateway® BP reaction BP Clonase™
   4726..4744    +  promoter       T3 promoter: promoter for bacteriophage T3 RNA polymerase
   4770..4788    -  promoter       T7 promoter: promoter for bacteriophage T7 RNA polymerase
   4794..4812    -  protein_bind   attB4 (fragment): mutant version of attB; core recombination site for the Gateway® BP reaction BP Clonase™
   4868..4909    +  CDS            V5 tag: epitope tag from simian virus 5
   5035..5497    +  misc_feature   IRES: internal ribosome entry site (IRES) of the encephalomyocarditis virus (EMCV)
   5511..6230    +  CDS            EGFP: the original enhanced GFP (Yang et al., 1996) mammalian codon-optimized
   6244..6832    +  misc_feature   WPRE: woodchuck hepatitis virus posttranscriptional regulatory element
   6840..6905    +  CDS            nef (fragment): NEF_HV1Z2 - Experimental evidence at protein level: Swiss-Prot protein existence level 1. Extracellular Nef protein targets CD4(+) T-lymphocytes for apoptosis by interacting with CXCR4 surface receptors. From Human immunodeficiency virus type 1 group M subtype D (isolate Z2/CDC-Z34) (HIV-1).
   6907..7140    +  LTR            3' LTR (ΔU3): self-inactivating 3' long terminal repeat (LTR) from HIV-1
   7345..7449    +  promoter       AmpR promoter: bla
   7450..8310    +  CDS            AmpR: β-lactamase; bla; confers resistance to ampicillin, carbenicillin, and related antibiotics
   8481..9069    +  rep_origin     ori: high-copy-number ColE1/pMB1/pBR322/pUC origin of replication
   9252..9306    +  CDS            lacI (fragment): lac repressor; lacI; The lac repressor binds to the lac operator to inhibit transcription in E. coli. This inhibition can be relieved by adding lactose or isopropyl-β-D-thiogalactopyranoside (IPTG).
   9312..9405    +  rep_origin     SV40 ori (fragment): SV40 origin of replication
   9430..9467    +  CDS            lacI (fragment): lac repressor; lacI; The lac repressor binds to the lac operator to inhibit transcription in E. coli. This inhibition can be relieved by adding lactose or isopropyl-β-D-thiogalactopyranoside (IPTG).
   9480..9501    +  protein_bind   CAP binding site: CAP binding activates transcription in the presence of cAMP. E. coli catabolite activator protein
   9516..9546    +  promoter       lac promoter: promoter for the E. coli lac operon
   9554..9570    +  protein_bind   lac operator: The lac repressor binds to the lac operator to inhibit transcription in E. coli. This inhibition can be relieved by adding lactose or isopropyl-β-D-thiogalactopyranoside (IPTG). lac repressor encoded by lacI
   9604..9687    +  polyA_signal   SV40 poly(A) signal (fragment): SV40 polyadenylation signal
   9854..329     +  CDS            nef (fragment) (across the origin): NEF_HV1BR - Experimental evidence at protein level: Swiss-Prot protein existence level 1. Extracellular Nef protein targets CD4(+) T-lymphocytes for apoptosis by interacting with CXCR4 surface receptors (PubMed:14990729). From Human immunodeficiency virus type 1 group M subtype B (isolate BRU/LAI) (HIV-1).
