[The description below was written by a language model from this plasmid's Addgene catalogue record and pLannotate feature annotations shown in this document.]
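Description:
pHAGE-IDH1-R132C is an HIV-1-based lentiviral expression plasmid built on the pHAGE backbone for delivering the human IDH1 gene carrying the R132C substitution into mammalian cells. It is propagated in E. coli through a high-copy ColE1/pUC-type origin and selected with ampicillin via the bla gene. A recombination-deficient strain (Stbl3) is recorded as the host, as is common for plasmids with repeated LTRs. The sequenced record is about 9.9 kb.

The viral portion runs from a truncated 5' LTR through the Ψ packaging signal (with a gag fragment), the Rev response element and the cPPT/CTS to a ΔU3 self-inactivating 3' LTR. The genomic RNA can therefore be packaged when helper functions are supplied in trans, while the integrated provirus lacks LTR promoter activity. Between these elements, the constitutive human EF-1α promoter drives the IDH1 open reading frame, which is flanked by attB1 and attB2 sites left from Gateway recombination. Downstream lie short T3 and T7 promoter sequences, an attB4 fragment and a V5 epitope tag. The record does not state whether the V5 tag is fused in frame to IDH1, and the intervening elements make this uncertain. An EMCV IRES followed by EGFP places the fluorescent reporter on the same transcript, so transduced cells can be identified or sorted by green fluorescence, and a WPRE enhances transcript expression. No mammalian drug-selection marker is annotated. The feature table identifies the coding sequence as IDH1 but does not itself annotate the R132C change, which comes from the catalogue entry.

The plasmid comes from a project on systematic functional annotation of somatic cancer mutations, and it suits stable expression of this IDH1 variant for functional comparison in cell models.
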