Addgene plasmid #116410: pHAGE-IDH1-R132C
Purpose: Lentiviral expression of IDH1 R132C
Depositing lab: Gordon Mills & Kenneth Scott. Depositing organization: Baylor College of Medicine. Publication: Systematic Functional Annotation of Somatic Mutations in Cancer. Ng PK, Li J, Jeong KJ, Shao S, Chen H, Tsang YH, Sengupta S, Wang Z, Bhavana VH, Tran R, Soewito S, Minussi DC, Moreno D, Kong K, Dogruluk T, Lu H, Gao J, Tokheim C, Zhou DC, Johnson AM, Zeng J, Ip CKM, Ju Z, Wester M, Yu S, Li Y, Vellano CP, Schultz N, Karchin R, Ding L, Lu Y, Cheung LWT, Chen K, Shaw KR, Meric-Bernstam F, Scott KL, Yi S, Sahni N, Liang H, Mills GB. Cancer Cell. 2018 Mar 12;33(3):450-462.e10. doi: 10.1016/j.ccell.2018.01.021. PubMed 29533785.
Backbone
  Vector backbone: pHAGE
  Vector type: Lentiviral
Growth in bacteria
  Bacterial resistance: Ampicillin, 100 μg/mL
  Growth temperature: 37°C
  Growth strain: Stbl3
  Copy number: High Copy
Gene/Insert
  Gene/Insert name: IDH1
  Species: H. sapiens (human)
  Mutation: R132C
  Entrez Gene: IDH1 (a.k.a. HEL-216, HEL-S-26, IDCD, IDH, IDP, IDPC, PICD)
  Cloning method: Gateway Cloning
Terms and licenses: Academic/Nonprofit Terms; Industry Terms: Not Available to Industry
How to cite: pHAGE-IDH1-R132C was a gift from Gordon Mills & Kenneth Scott (Addgene plasmid # 116410 ; http://n2t.net/addgene:116410 ; RRID:Addgene_116410)
