>Addgene plasmid #116410 | pHAGE-IDH1-R132C | depositor partial sequence | sequence record 219284 | insert
ATGTCCAAAAAAATCAGTGGCGGTTCTGTGGTAGAGATGCAAGGAGATGAAATGACACGAATCATTTGGG
AATTGATTAAAGAGAAACTCATTTTTCCCTACGTGGAATTGGATCTACATAGCTATGATTTAGGCATAGA
GAATCGTGATGCCACCAACGACCAAGTCACCAAGGATGCTGCAGAAGCTATAAAGAAGCATAATGTTGGC
GTCAAATGTGCCACTATCACTCCTGATGAGAAGAGGGTTGAGGAGTTCAAGTTGAAACAAATGTGGAAAT
CACCAAATGGCACCATACGAAATATTCTGGGTGGCACGGTCTTCAGAGAAGCCATTATCTGCAAAAATAT
CCCCCGGCTTGTGAGTGGATGGGTAAAACCTATCATCATAGGTTGTCATGCTTATGGGGATCAATACAGA
GCAACTGATTTTGTTGTTCCTGGGCCTGGAAAAGTAGAGATAACCTACACACCAAGTGACGGAACCCAAA
AGGTGACATACCTGGTACATAACTTTGAAGAAGGTGGTGGTGTTGCCATGGGGATGTATAATCAAGATAA
GTCAATTGAAGATTTTGCACACAGTTCCTTCCAAATGGCTCTGTCTAAGGGTTGGCCTTTGTATCTGAGC
ACCAAAAACACTATTCTGAAGAAATATGATGGGCGTTTTAAAGACATCTTTCAGGAGATATATGACAAGC
AGTACAAGTCCCAGTTTGAAGCTCAAAAGATCTGGTATGAGCATAGGCTCATCGACGACATGGTGGCCCA
AGCTATGAAATCAGAGGGAGGCTTCATCTGGGCCTGTAAAAACTATGATGGTGACGTGCAGTCGGACTCT
GTGGCCCAAGGGTATGGCTCTCTCGGCATGATGACCAGCGTGCTGGTTTGTCCAGATGGCAAGACAGTAG
AAGCAGAGGCTGCCCACGGGACTGTAACCCGTCACTACCGCATGTACCAGAAAGGACAGGAGACGTCCAC
CAATCCCATTGCTTCCATTTTTGCCTGGACCAGAGGGTTAGCCCACAGAGCAAAGCTTGATAACAATAAA
GAGCTTGCCTTCTTTGCAAATGCTTTGGAAGAAGTCTCTATTGAGACAATTGAGGCTGGCTTCATGACCA
AGGACTTGGCTGCTTGCATTAAAGGTTTACCCAATGTGCAACGTTCTGACTACTTGAATACATTTGAGTT
CATGGATAAACTTGGAGAAAACTTGAAGATCAAACTAGCTCAGGCCAAACTTTAA
